Addgene plasmid #22135: HA-HIF2α P405A;P531A;bHLH*-pBabe-Puro
Depositing lab: William Kaelin. Depositing organization: Dana-Farber Cancer Institute. Publication: Inhibition of HIF2alpha is sufficient to suppress pVHL-defective tumor growth. Kondo K, Kim WY, Lechpammer M, Kaelin WG. PLoS Biol. 2003 Dec . 1(3):E83. 10.1371/journal.pbio.0000083 PubMed 14691554.
Backbone
  Vector backbone: pBabe-Puro
  Backbone size w/o insert (bp): 5188
  Vector type: Mammalian Expression, Retroviral
  Selectable markers: Puromycin
Growth in bacteria
  Bacterial resistance: Ampicillin, 100 μg/mL
  Growth temperature: 37°C
  Growth strain: DH5alpha
  Growth instructions: DH5alpha BL21
  Copy number: High Copy
Gene/Insert
  Gene/Insert name: Hypoxia inducible factor 2 alpha (alt names: HIF2a; EPAS1)
  Species: H. sapiens (human)
  Insert size (bp): 2655
  Mutation: cDNA changed amino acids from wt: Proline 405 to Alanine Proline 531 to Alanine mutation in bHLH region changed amino acids 24-29 from wt: RCRRSK to ACAASA
  GenBank ID: NM_001430
  Entrez Gene: EPAS1 (a.k.a. ECYT4, HIF2A, HLF, MOP2, PASD2, bHLHe73)
  Tag / fusion protein: HA-tag (N terminal on backbone)
  Cloning method: Restriction Enzyme; 5′ cloning site BamH I (not destroyed); 3′ cloning site EcoR I (destroyed during cloning)
  Sequencing primers: 5′ pBabe-5'; 3′ pBabe-3'
Terms and licenses: Academic/Nonprofit Terms; Industry Terms: Not Available to Industry
How to cite: HA-HIF2α P405A;P531A;bHLH*-pBabe-Puro was a gift from William Kaelin (Addgene plasmid # 22135 ; http://n2t.net/addgene:22135 ; RRID:Addgene_22135)
