[The description below was written by a language model from this plasmid's Addgene catalogue record and pLannotate feature annotations shown in this document.]
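Description:
HA-HIF2α P405A;P531A;bHLH*-pBabe-Puro is a Moloney murine leukemia virus-based retroviral expression plasmid built on the pBabe-Puro backbone, intended for producing recombinant retrovirus and stably expressing a mutant human HIF2α (EPAS1) in mammalian cells. In bacteria it is maintained through a high-copy ColE1/pUC-type origin and selected with ampicillin via the β-lactamase gene and its native promoter. The proviral portion is flanked by MMLV long terminal repeats and carries a Ψ packaging signal extending into a truncated gag segment that lacks its start codon. This arrangement allows the genomic RNA to be efficiently encapsidated when viral proteins are supplied in trans by a packaging cell line.

The roughly 2.6 kb EPAS1 cDNA sits downstream of the packaging region, inserted via BamHI and EcoRI sites (the latter destroyed), and carries an N-terminal HA epitope tag for detection. No separate promoter is annotated upstream of it, consistent with the usual pBabe design in which the 5′ LTR drives the insert. An internal SV40 enhancer/early promoter independently expresses puromycin N-acetyltransferase so that transduced cells can be selected with puromycin.

The insert carries two kinds of mutation. Prolines 405 and 531 are changed to alanine; these are the residues whose hydroxylation normally marks HIF2α for recognition by pVHL and degradation, so the substitutions are expected to stabilize the protein regardless of oxygen or pVHL status. In addition, basic residues at positions 24–29 of the bHLH region (RCRRSK to ACAASA) are altered, a change in the domain responsible for DNA binding. The combination gives a stable variant suited as a control alongside the stabilized form with intact bHLH. The associated publication concerns the role of HIF2α in the growth of pVHL-defective tumors.
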