Features (pLannotate 1.2.2; 12 found; start..end, strand, type, name):
      8..477     +  LTR            LTR: long terminal repeat from Moloney murine leukemia virus
    601..875     +  misc_feature   MESV Ψ (fragment): packaging signal of murine embryonic stem cell virus
    934..1350    +  CDS            gag (truncated): truncated Moloney murine leukemia virus (MMLV) gag gene lacking the start codon
   1424..4033    +  CDS            EPAS1: EPAS1_HUMAN - Also known as BHLHE73, HIF2A, MOP2, PASD2. Experimental evidence at protein level: Swiss-Prot protein existence level 1. Transcription factor involved in the induction of oxygen regulated genes. Heterodimerizes with ARNT; heterodimer binds to core DNA sequence 5'-TACGTG-3' within the hypoxia response element (HRE) of target gene promoters (By similarity). Regulates the vascular endothelial growth factor (VEGF) expression and seems to be implicated in the development of blood vessels and the tubular system of lung. May also play a role in the formation of the endothelium that give
   4087..4416    +  promoter       SV40 promoter: SV40 enhancer and early promoter
   4426..5025    +  CDS            PuroR: puromycin N-acetyltransferase; pac from Streptomyces; confers resistance to puromycin
   5124..5717    +  LTR            LTR: long terminal repeat from Moloney murine leukemia virus
   5726..5772    +  LTR            5' LTR (truncated) (fragment): truncated long terminal repeat from Moloney murine sarcoma virus
   5855..5903    -  CDS            lacI (fragment): lac repressor; lacI; The lac repressor binds to the lac operator to inhibit transcription in E. coli. This inhibition can be relieved by adding lactose or isopropyl-β-D-thiogalactopyranoside (IPTG).
   6089..6677    -  rep_origin     ori: high-copy-number ColE1/pMB1/pBR322/pUC origin of replication
   6855..7715    -  CDS            AmpR: β-lactamase; bla; confers resistance to ampicillin, carbenicillin, and related antibiotics
   7716..7820    -  promoter       AmpR promoter: bla
>Addgene plasmid #22135 | HA-HIF2α P405A;P531A;bHLH*-pBabe-Puro | depositor full sequence | sequence record 10153 | Author sequence
CTGCAGCCTGAATATGGGCCAAACAGGATATCTGTGGTAAGCAGTTCCTGCCCCGGCTCAGGGCCAAGAA
CAGATGGAACAGCTGAATATGGGCCAAACAGGATATCTGTGGTAAGCAGTTCCTGCCCCGGCTCAGGGCC
AAGAACAGATGGTCCCCAGATGCGGTCCAGCCCTCAGCAGTTTCTAGAGAACCATCAGATGTTTCCAGGG
TGCCCCAAGGACCTGAAATGACCCTGTGCCTTATTTGAACTAACCAATCAGTTCGCTTCTCGCTTCTGTT
CGCGCGCTTCTGCTCCCCGAGCTCAATAAAAGAGCCCACAACCCCTCACTCGGGGCGCCAGTCCTCCGAT
TGACTGAGTCGCCCGGGTACCCGTGTATCCAATAAACCCTCTTGCAGTTGCATCCGACTTGTGGTCTCGC
TGTTCCTTGGGAGGGTCTCCTCTGAGTGATTGACTACCCGTCAGCGGGGGTCTTTCATTTGGGGGCTCGT
CCGGGATCGGGAGACCCCTGCCCAGGGACCACCGACCCACCACCGGGAGGTAAGCTGGCCAGCAACTTAT
CTGTGTCTGTCCGATTGTCTAGTGTCTATGACTGATTTTATGCGCCTGCGTCGGTACTAGTTAGCTAACT
AGCTCTGTATCTGGCGGACCCGTGGTGGAACTGACGAGTTCTGAACACCCGGCCGCAACCCTGGGAGACG
TCCCAGGGACTTTGGGGGCCGTTTTTGTGGCCCGACCTGAGGAAGGGAGTCGATGTGGAATCCGACCCCG
TCAGGATATGTGGTTCTGGTAGGAGACGAGAACCTAAAACAGTTCCCGCCTCCGTCTGAATTTTTGCTTT
CGGTTTGGAACCGAAGCCGCGCGTCTTGTCTGCTGCAGCATCGTTCTGTGTTGTCTCTGTCTGACTGTGT
TTCTGTATTTGTCTGAAAATTAGGGCCAGACTGTTACCACTCCCTTAAGTTTGACCTTAGATCACTGGAA
AGATGTCGAGCGGCTCGCTCACAACCAGTCGGTAGATGTCAAGAAGAGACGTTGGGTTACCTTCTGCTCT
GCAGAATGGCCAACCTTTAACGTCGGATGGCCGCGAGACGGCACCTTTAACCGAGACCTCATCACCCAGG
TTAAGATCAAGGTCTTTTCACCTGGCCCGCATGGACACCCAGACCAGGTCCCCTACATCGTGACCTGGGA
AGCCTTGGCTTTTGACCCCCCTCCCTGGGTCAAGCCCTTTGTACACCCTAAGCCTCCGCCTCCTCTTCTT
CCATCCGCGCCGTCTCTCCCCCTTGAACCTCCTCTTTCGACCCCGCCTCAATCCTCCCTTTATCCAGCCC
TCACTCCTTCTCTAGGCGCCGGCCATCGAGACTAAGCTTACCATGGCCTACCCCTACGACGTGCCCGACT
ACGCCTCCCTCGGATCCGCCACCATGACAGCTGACAAGGAGAAGAAAAGGAGTAGCTCGGAGAGGAGGAA
GGAGAAGTCCCGGGATGCTGCGGCTTGCGCTGCTAGCGCTGAGACGGAGGTGTTCTATGAGCTGGCCCAT
GAGCTGCCTCTGCCCCACAGTGTGAGCTCCCATCTGGACAAGGCCTCCATCATGCGACTGGAAATCAGCT
TCCTGCGAACACACAAGCTCCTCTCCTCAGTTTGCTCTGAAAACGAGTCCGAAGCCGAAGCTGACCAGCA
GATGGACAACTTGTACCTGAAAGCCTTGGAGGGTTTCATTGCCGTGGTGACCCAAGATGGCGACATGATC
TTTCTGTCAGAAAACATCAGCAAGTTCATGGGACTTACACAGGTGGAGCTAACAGGACATAGTATCTTTG
ACTTCACTCATCCCTGCGACCATGAGGAGATTCGTGAGAACCTGAGTCTCAAAAATGGCTCTGGTTTTGG
GAAAAAAAGCAAAGACATGTCCACAGAGCGGGACTTCTTCATGAGGATGAAGTGCACGGTCACCAACAGA
GGCCGTACTGTCAACCTCAAGTCAGCCACCTGGAAGGTCTTGCACTGCACGGGCCAGGTGAAAGTCTACA
ACAACTGCCCTCCTCACAATAGTCTGTGTGGCTACAAGGAGCCCCTGCTGTCCTGCCTCATCATCATGTG
TGAACCAATCCAGCACCCATCCCACATGGACATCCCCCTGGATAGCAAGACCTTCCTGAGCCGCCACAGC
ATGGACATGAAGTTCACCTACTGTGATGACAGAATCACAGAACTGATTGGTTACCACCCTGAGGAGCTGC
TTGGCCGCTCAGCCTATGAATTCTACCATGCGCTAGACTCCGAGAACATGACCAAGAGTCACCAGAACTT
GTGCACCAAGGGTCAGGTAGTAAGTGGCCAGTACCGGATGCTCGCAAAGCATGGGGGCTACGTGTGGCTG
GAGACCCAGGGGACGGTCATCTACAACCCTCGCAACCTGCAGCCCCAGTGCATCATGTGTGTCAACTACG
TCCTGAGTGAGATTGAGAAGAATGACGTGGTGTTCTCCATGGACCAGACTGAATCCCTGTTCAAGCCCCA
CCTGATGGCCATGAACAGCATCTTTGATAGCAGTGGCAAGGGGGCTGTGTCTGAGAAGAGTAACTTCCTA
TTCACCAAGCTAAAGGAGGAGCCCGAGGAGCTGGCCCAGCTGGCTCCCACCCCAGGAGACGCCATCATCT
CTCTGGATTTCGGGAATCAGAACTTCGAGGAGTCCTCAGCCTATGGCAAGGCCATCCTGCCCCCGAGCCA
GCCATGGGCCACGGAGTTGAGGAGCCACAGCACCCAGAGCGAGGCTGGGAGCCTGCCTGCCTTCACCGTG
CCCCAGGCAGCTGCCCCGGGCAGCACCACCCCCAGTGCCACCAGCAGCAGCAGCAGCTGCTCCACGCCCA
ATAGCCCTGAAGACTATTACACATCTTTGGATAACGACCTGAAGATTGAAGTGATTGAGAAGCTCTTCGC
CATGGACACAGAGGCCAAGGACCAATGCAGTACCCAGACGGATTTCAATGAGCTGGACTTGGAGACACTG
GCACCCTATATCCCCATGGACGGGGAAGACTTCCAGCTAAGCCCCATCTGCCCCGAGGAGCGGCTCTTGG
CGGAGAACCCACAGTCCACCCCCCAGCACTGCTTCAGTGCCATGACAAACATCTTCCAGCCACTGGCCCC
TGTAGCCCCGCACAGTCCCTTCCTCCTGGACAAGTTTCAGCAGCAGCTGGAGAGCAAGAAGACAGAGCCC
GAGCACCGGCCCATGTCCTCCATCTTCTTTGATGCCGGAAGCAAAGCATCCCTGCCACCGTGCTGTGGCC
AGGCCAGCACCCCTCTCTCTTCCATGGGGGGCAGATCCAATACCCAGTGGCCCCCAGATCCACCATTACA
TTTTGGGCCCACAAAGTGGGCCGTCGGGGATCAGCGCACAGAGTTCTTGGGAGCAGCGCCGTTGGGGCCC
CCTGTCTCTCCACCCCATGTCTCCACCTTCAAGACAAGGTCTGCAAAGGGTTTTGGGGCTCGAGGCCCAG
ACGTGCTGAGTCCGGCCATGGTAGCCCTCTCCAACAAGCTGAAGCTGAAGCGACAGCTGGAGTATGAAGA
GCAAGCCTTCCAGGACCTGAGCGGGGGGGACCCACCTGGTGGCAGCACCTCACATTTGATGTGGAAACGG
ATGAAGAACCTCAGGGGTGGGAGCTGCCCTTTGATGCCGGACAAGCCACTGAGCGCAAATGTACCCAATG
ATAAGTTCACCCAAAACCCCATGAGGGGCCTGGGCCATCCCCTGAGACATCTGCCGCTGCCACAGCCTCC
ATCTGCCATCAGTCCCGGGGAGAACAGCAAGAGCAGGTTCCCCCCACAGTGCTACGCCACCCAGTACCAG
GACTACAGCCTGTCGTCAGCCCACAAGGTGTCAGGCATGGCAAGCCGGCTGCTCGGGCCCTCATTTGAGT
CCTACCTGCTGCCCGAACTGACCAGATATGACTGTGAGGTGAACGTGCCCGTGCTGGGAAGCTCCACGCT
CCTGCAAGGAGGGGACCTCCTCAGAGCCCTGGACCAGGCCACCTGACAATTCGATATCTCGAGTAATCGC
CAGCACAGTGGTCGACCCTGTGGAATGTGTGTCAGTTAGGGTGTGGAAAGTCCCCAGGCTCCCCAGCAGG
CAGAAGTATGCAAAGCATGCATCTCAATTAGTCAGCAACCAGGTGTGGAAAGTCCCCAGGCTCCCCAGCA
GGCAGAAGTATGCAAAGCATGCATCTCAATTAGTCAGCAACCATAGTCCCGCCCCTAACTCCGCCCATCC
CGCCCCTAACTCCGCCCAGTTCCGCCCATTCTCCGCCCCATGGCTGACTAATTTTTTTTATTTATGCAGA
GGCCGAGGCCGCCTCGGCCTCTGAGCTATTCCAGAAGTAGTGAGGAGGCTTTTTTGGAGGCCTAGGCTTT
TGCAAAAAGCTTACCATGACCGAGTACAAGCCCACGGTGCGCCTCGCCACCCGCGACGACGTCCCCAGGG
CCGTACGCACCCTCGCCGCCGCGTTCGCCGACTACCCCGCCACGCGCCACACCGTCGATCCGGACCGCCA
CATCGAGCGGGTCACCGAGCTGCAAGAACTCTTCCTCACGCGCGTCGGGCTCGACATCGGCAAGGTGTGG
GTCGCGGACGACGGCGCCGCGGTGGCGGTCTGGACCACGCCGGAGAGCGTCGAAGCGGGGGCGGTGTTCG
CCGAGATCGGCCCGCGCATGGCCGAGTTGAGCGGTTCCCGGCTGGCCGCGCAGCAACAGATGGAAGGCCT
CCTGGCGCCGCACCGGCCCAAGGAGCCCGCGTGGTTCCTGGCCACCGTCGGCGTCTCGCCCGACCACCAG
GGCAAGGGTCTGGGCAGCGCCGTCGTGCTCCCCGGAGTGGAGGCGGCCGAGCGCGCCGGGGTGCCCGCCT
TCCTGGAGACCTCCGCGCCCCGCAACCTCCCCTTCTACGAGCGGCTCGGCTTCACCGTCACCGCCGACGT
CGAGTGCCCGAAGGACCGCGCGACCTGGTGCATGACCCGCAAGCCCGGTGCCTGACGCCCGCCCCACGAC
CCGCAGCGCCCGACCGAAAGGAGCGCACGACCCCATGCATCGATAAAATAAAAGATTTTATTTAGTCTCC
AGAAAAAGGGGGGAATGAAAGACCCCACCTGTAGGTTTGGCAAGCTAGCTTAAGTAACGCCATTTTGCAA
GGCATGGAAAAATACATAACTGAGAATAGAGAAGTTCAGATCAAGGTCAGGAACAGATGGAACAGCTGAA
TATGGGCCAAACAGGATATCTGTGGTAAGCAGTTCCTGCCCCGGCTCAGGGCCAAGAACAGATGGAACAG
CTGAATATGGGCCAAACAGGATATCTGTGGTAAGCAGTTCCTGCCCCGGCTCAGGGCCAAGAACAGATGG
TCCCCAGATGCGGTCCAGCCCTCAGCAGTTTCTAGAGAACCATCAGATGTTTCCAGGGTGCCCCAAGGAC
CTGAAATGACCCTGTGCCTTATTTGAACTAACCAATCAGTTCGCTTCTCGCTTCTGTTCGCGCGCTTCTG
CTCCCCGAGCTCAATAAAAGAGCCCACAACCCCTCACTCGGGGCGCCAGTCCTCCGATTGACTGAGTCGC
CCGGGTACCCGTGTATCCAATAAACCCTCTTGCAGTTGCATCCGACTTGTGGTCTCGCTGTTCCTTGGGA
GGGTCTCCTCTGAGTGATTGACTACCCGTCAGCGGGGGTCTTTCATTTCCGACTTGTGGTCTCGCTGCCT
TGGGAGGGTCTCCTCTGAGTGATTGACTACCCGTCAGCGGGGGTCTTCACATGCAGCATGTATCAAAATT
AATTTGGTTTTTTTTCTTAAGTATTTACATTAAATGGCCATAGTTGCATTAATGAATCGGCCAACGCGCG
GGGAGAGGCGGTTTGCGTATTGGCGCTCTTCCGCTTCCTCGCTCACTGACTCGCTGCGCTCGGTCGTTCG
GCTGCGGCGAGCGGTATCAGCTCACTCAAAGGCGGTAATACGGTTATCCACAGAATCAGGGGATAACGCA
GGAAAGAACATGTGAGCAAAAGGCCAGCAAAAGGCCAGGAACCGTAAAAAGGCCGCGTTGCTGGCGTTTT
TCCATAGGCTCCGCCCCCCTGACGAGCATCACAAAAATCGACGCTCAAGTCAGAGGTGGCGAAACCCGAC
AGGACTATAAAGATACCAGGCGTTTCCCCCTGGAAGCTCCCTCGTGCGCTCTCCTGTTCCGACCCTGCCG
CTTACCGGATACCTGTCCGCCTTTCTCCCTTCGGGAAGCGTGGCGCTTTCTCATAGCTCACGCTGTAGGT
ATCTCAGTTCGGTGTAGGTCGTTCGCTCCAAGCTGGGCTGTGTGCACGAACCCCCCGTTCAGCCCGACCG
CTGCGCCTTATCCGGTAACTATCGTCTTGAGTCCAACCCGGTAAGACACGACTTATCGCCACTGGCAGCA
GCCACTGGTAACAGGATTAGCAGAGCGAGGTATGTAGGCGGTGCTACAGAGTTCTTGAAGTGGTGGCCTA
ACTACGGCTACACTAGAAGGACAGTATTTGGTATCTGCGCTCTGCTGAAGCCAGTTACCTTCGGAAAAAG
AGTTGGTAGCTCTTGATCCGGCAAACAAACCACCGCTGGTAGCGGTGGTTTTTTTGTTTGCAAGCAGCAG
ATTACGCGCAGAAAAAAAGGATCTCAAGAAGATCCTTTGATCTTTTCTACGGGGTCTGACGCTCAGTGGA
ACGAAAACTCACGTTAAGGGATTTTGGTCATGAGATTATCAAAAAGGATCTTCACCTAGATCCTTTTAAA
TTAAAAATGAAGTTTGCGGCCGCAAATCAATCTAAAGTATATATGAGTAAACTTGGTCTGACAGTTACCA
ATGCTTAATCAGTGAGGCACCTATCTCAGCGATCTGTCTATTTCGTTCATCCATAGTTGCCTGACTCCCC
GTCGTGTAGATAACTACGATACGGGAGGGCTTACCATCTGGCCCCAGTGCTGCAATGATACCGCGAGACC
CACGCTCACCGGCTCCAGATTTATCAGCAATAAACCAGCCAGCCGGAAGGGCCGAGCGCAGAAGTGGTCC
TGCAACTTTATCCGCCTCCATCCAGTCTATTAATTGTTGCCGGGAAGCTAGAGTAAGTAGTTCGCCAGTT
AATAGTTTGCGCAACGTTGTTGCCATTGCTACAGGCATCGTGGTGTCACGCTCGTCGTTTGGTATGGCTT
CATTCAGCTCCGGTTCCCAACGATCAAGGCGAGTTACATGATCCCCCATGTTGTGCAAAAAAGCGGTTAG
CTCCTTCGGTCCTCCGATCGTTGTCAGAAGTAAGTTGGCCGCAGTGTTATCACTCATGGTTATGGCAGCA
CTGCATAATTCTCTTACTGTCATGCCATCCGTAAGATGCTTTTCTGTGACTGGTGAGTACTCAACCAAGT
CATTCTGAGAATAGTGTATGCGGCGACCGAGTTGCTCTTGCCCGGCGTCAACACGGGATAATACCGCGCC
ACATAGCAGAACTTTAAAAGTGCTCATCATTGGAAAACGTTCTTCGGGGCGAAAACTCTCAAGGATCTTA
CCGCTGTTGAGATCCAGTTCGATGTAACCCACTCGTGCACCCAACTGATCTTCAGCATCTTTTACTTTCA
CCAGCGTTTCTGGGTGAGCAAAAACAGGAAGGCAAAATGCCGCAAAAAAGGGAATAAGGGCGACACGGAA
ATGTTGAATACTCATACTCTTCCTTTTTCAATATTATTGAAGCATTTATCAGGGTTATTGTCTCATGAGC
GGATACATATTTGAATGTATTTAGAAAAATAAACAAATAGGGGTTCCGCGCACATTTCCCCGAAAAGTGC
CAC
