>Addgene plasmid #22135 | HA-HIF2α P405A;P531A;bHLH*-pBabe-Puro | addgene partial sequence | sequence record 28050 | 22135 with hHIF-F2 (AGTCCTCAGCCTATGGCAAG)
CCTCCTGCCCCCGAGCCAGCCATGGGCCACGGAGTTGAGGAGCCACAGCACCCAGAGCGAGGCTGGGAGC
CTGCCTGCCTTCACCGTGCCCCAGGCAGCTGCCCCGGGCAGCACCACCCCCAGTGCCACCAGCAGCAGCA
GCAGCTGCTCCACGCCCAATAGCCCTGAAGACTATTACACATCTTTGGATAACGACCTGAAGATTGAAGT
GATTGAGAAGCTCTTCGCCATGGACACAGAGGCCAAGGACCAATGCAGTACCCAGACGGATTTCAATGAG
CTGGACTTGGAGACACTGGCAGCTTATATCCCCATGGACGGGGAAGACTTCCAGCTAAGCCCCATCTGCC
CCGAGGAGCGGCTCTTGGCGGAGAACCCACAGTCCACCCCCCAGCACTGCTTCAGTGCCATGACAAACAT
CTTCCAGCCACTGGCCCCTGTAGCCCCGCACAGTCCCTTCCTCCTGGACAAGTTTCAGCAGCAGCTGGAG
AGCAAGAAGACAGAGCCCGAGCACCGGCCCATGTCCTCCATCTTCTTTGATGCCGGAAGCAAAGCATCCC
TGCCACCGTGCTGTGGCCAGGCCAGCACCCCTCTCTCTTCCATGGGGGGCAGATCCAATACCCAGTGGCC
CCCAGATCCACCATTACATTTTGGGCCCACAAAGTGGGCCGTCGGGGATCAGCGCACAGAGTTCTTGGGA
