>Addgene plasmid #22135 | HA-HIF2α P405A;P531A;bHLH*-pBabe-Puro | addgene partial sequence | sequence record 28051 | 22135 with hHIF-F
TGCCCTCCTCCATATTCTGTGTGGCTACAAGGAGCCCCTGCTGTCCTGCCTCATCATCNTNTGTGANCCA
ATCCAGCACCCATCCCACATGGACATCCCCCTGGATAGCAAGACCTTCCTGAGCCGCCACAGCATGGACA
TGAAGTTCACCTACTGTGATGACAGAATCACAGAACTGATTGGTTACCACCCTGAGGAGCTGCTTGGCCG
CTCAGCCTATGAATTCTACCATGCGCTAGACTCCGAGAACATGACCAAGAGTCACCAGAACTTGTGCACC
AAGGGTCAGGTAGTAAGTGGCCAGTACCGGATGCTCGCAAAGCATGGGGGCTACGTGTGGCTGGAGACCC
AGGGGACGGTCATCTACAACCCTCGCAACCTGCAGCCCCAGTGCATCATGTGTGTCAACTACGTCCTGAG
TGAGATTGAGAAGAATGACGTGGTGTTCTCCATGGACCAGACTGAATCCCTGTTCAAGCCCCACCTGATG
GCCATGAACAGCATCTTTGATAGCAGTGGCAAGGGGGCTGTGTCTGAGAAGAGTAACTTCCTATTCACCA
AGCTAAAGGAGGAGCCCGAGGAGCTGGCCCAGCTGGCTGCTACCCCAGGAGACGCCATCATCTCTCTGGA
TTTCGGGGGAATCAGAACTTCNANGAATCCTCANCTNTGGCAAGGGC
