>Addgene plasmid #22135 | HA-HIF2α P405A;P531A;bHLH*-pBabe-Puro | addgene partial sequence | sequence record 28052 | 22135 with pBABE-5
CTAAGCTTACCATGGCCTACCCCTACGACGTGCCCGACTACGCCTCCCTCGGATCCGCCACCATGACAGC
TGACAAGGAGAAGAAAAGGAGTAGCTCGGAGAGGAGGAAGGAGAAGTCCCGGGATGCTGCGGCTTGCGCT
GCTAGCGCTGAGACGGAGGTGTTCTATGAGCTGGCCCATGAGCTGCCTCTGCCCCACAGTGTGAGCTCCC
ATCTGGACAAGGCCTCCATCATGCGACTGGCAATCAGCTTCCTGCGAACACACAAGCTCCTCTCCTCAGT
TTGCTCTGAAAACGAGTCCGAAGCCGAAGCTGACCAGCAGATGGACAACTTGTACCTGAAAGCCTTGGAG
GGTTTCATTGCCGTGGTGACCCAAGATGGCGACATGATCTTTCTGTCAGAAAACATCAGCAAGTTCATGG
GACTTACACAGGTGGAGCTAACAGGACATAGTATCTTTGACTTCACTCATCCCTGCGACCATGAGGAGAT
TCGTGAGAACCTGAGTCTCAAAAATGGCTCTGGTTTTGGGAAAAAAAGCAAAGACATGTCCACAGAGCGG
GACTTCTTCATGAGGATGAAGTGCACGGTCACCAACAGAGGCCGTACTGTCAACCTCAAGTCAGCCACCT
GGAAGGTCTTGCACTGCACGGGCCA
